Addgene plasmid #176619: pGEM-Isce-Tol2-Tn5-neo
Purpose: for generating PCR templates with Tol2 repeats and Isce sites for BAC recombination
Depositing lab: Nathan Lawson. Depositing organization: University of Massachusetts, Worcester. Publication: Integrated molecular analysis identifies a conserved pericyte gene signature in zebrafish. Shih YH, Portman D, Idrizi F, Grosse A, Lawson ND. Development. 2021 Nov 9. pii: 273393. doi: 10.1242/dev.200189. PubMed 34751773.
Backbone
  Vector backbone: pGEM-T
  Backbone manufacturer: Promega
  Backbone size w/o insert (bp): 3000
  Total vector size (bp): 4300
  Vector type: Unspecified
Growth in bacteria
  Bacterial resistance: Ampicillin and Kanamycin, 100 & 50 μg/mL
  Growth temperature: 37°C
  Growth strain: DH5alpha
  Copy number: Unknown
Gene/Insert
  Gene/Insert name: I-SceI sites, Tol2 repeats and Tn5-neo cassette
  Species: Synthetic
  Cloning method: TOPO Cloning
  Sequencing primers: 5′ TAATACGACTCACTATAGGG; 3′ ATTTAGGTGACACTATAGAA
Terms and licenses: Academic/Nonprofit Terms; Industry Terms: Not Available to Industry
How to cite: pGEM-Isce-Tol2-Tn5-neo was a gift from Nathan Lawson (Addgene plasmid # 176619 ; http://n2t.net/addgene:176619 ; RRID:Addgene_176619)
