[The description below was written by a language model from this plasmid's Addgene catalogue record and pLannotate feature annotations shown in this document.]
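Description:
pGEM-Isce-Tol2-Tn5-neo is a small (about 4.3 kb) bacterial cloning plasmid built on the Promega pGEM-T backbone. It serves as a PCR template rather than an expression or delivery vector. It replicates in E. coli from a high-copy ColE1/pUC-type origin and also carries an f1 phage origin. The backbone β-lactamase gene confers ampicillin resistance, and the insert adds kanamycin resistance, so the plasmid is selected on both drugs. As in other pGEM-T derivatives, the cloning site interrupts the lacZα region downstream of the lac promoter and operator. It is flanked by opposing T7 and SP6 promoters, which here serve mainly as sequencing primer sites.

The synthetic insert of roughly 1.3 kb is described in the catalogue as I-SceI meganuclease sites, Tol2 transposon repeats and a Tn5-neo cassette. Both feature tables, from the depositor sequence and the repository's sequencing result, agree closely. Between T7 and SP6 they show a short Tn5 transposase-derived fragment immediately upstream of the Tn5 aminoglycoside phosphotransferase (neo/nptII) coding sequence; this fragment probably corresponds to the native Tn5 region that drives neo expression in bacteria. The Tol2 repeats and I-SceI sites are not picked up by the automated annotation, so their positions and orientation relative to the neo gene cannot be read from the record.

The stated purpose is to generate PCR products carrying Tol2 repeats and I-SceI sites for BAC recombination. Kanamycin resistance would allow selection of recombined BAC clones. The introduced Tol2 arms or I-SceI sites can then support transposase- or meganuclease-mediated transgenesis, and the associated publication concerns zebrafish.
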