Features (pLannotate 1.2.2; 14 found; start..end, strand, type, name):
     42..58      -  protein_bind   lac operator: The lac repressor binds to the lac operator to inhibit transcription in E. coli. This inhibition can be relieved by adding lactose or isopropyl-β-D-thiogalactopyranoside (IPTG). lac repressor encoded by lacI
     66..96      -  promoter       lac promoter: promoter for the E. coli lac operon
    111..132     -  protein_bind   CAP binding site: CAP binding activates transcription in the presence of cAMP. E. coli catabolite activator protein
    145..237     -  CDS            lacI (fragment): lac repressor; lacI; The lac repressor binds to the lac operator to inhibit transcription in E. coli. This inhibition can be relieved by adding lactose or isopropyl-β-D-thiogalactopyranoside (IPTG).
    420..1008    -  rep_origin     ori: high-copy-number ColE1/pMB1/pBR322/pUC origin of replication
   1179..2039    -  CDS            AmpR: β-lactamase; bla; confers resistance to ampicillin, carbenicillin, and related antibiotics
   2040..2144    -  promoter       AmpR promoter: bla
   2171..2221    +  misc_feature   bom (fragment): basis of mobility region from pBR322
   2249..2677    -  rep_origin     f1 ori (sequence partly withheld): f1 bacteriophage origin of replication; arrow indicates direction of (+) strand synthesis
   2681..2838    -  CDS            lacZα (fragment): LacZα fragment of β-galactosidase; lacZ fragment
   2841..2859    +  promoter       T7 promoter: promoter for bacteriophage T7 RNA polymerase
   3063..3182    +  CDS            tnpA (fragment): TN5P_ECOLX - Also known as tnp. Experimental evidence at protein level: Swiss-Prot protein existence level 1. Mediates transposition of transposon Tn5 by a 'cut and paste' mechanism. First, the monomeric transposase binds the 19 bp inverted DNA repeats flanking the transposon. Then, dimerization of the DNA- bound transposase creates a synaptic DNA complex. After nicking of the first DNA strand, excision of the transposon proceeds through a series of intermediates. The transposase then mediates the insertion of the transposon at a new site by strand transfer. The activity of the wild- type tran
   3214..4008    +  CDS            NeoR/KanR: aminoglycoside phosphotransferase from Tn5; aph(3')-II (or nptII); confers resistance to neomycin, kanamycin, and G418 (Geneticin®)
   4283..4301    -  promoter       SP6 promoter: promoter for bacteriophage SP6 RNA polymerase
>Addgene plasmid #176619 | pGEM-Isce-Tol2-Tn5-neo | depositor full sequence | sequence record 342173 | pGEM-Isce-Tol2-Tn5-neo sequence 4301 bps
AGCTTGGCGTAATCATGGTCATAGCTGTTTCCTGTGTGAAATTGTTATCCGCTCACAATTCCACACAACA
TACGAGCCGGAAGCATAAAGTGTAAAGCCTGGGGTGCCTAATGAGTGAGCTAACTCACATTAATTGCGTT
GCGCTCACTGCCCGCTTTCCAGTCGGGAAACCTGTCGTGCCAGCTGCATTAATGAATCGGCCAACGCGCG
GGGAGAGGCGGTTTGCGTATTGGGCGCTCTTCCGCTTCCTCGCTCACTGACTCGCTGCGCTCGGTCGTTC
GGCTGCGGCGAGCGGTATCAGCTCACTCAAAGGCGGTAATACGGTTATCCACAGAATCAGGGGATAACGC
AGGAAAGAACATGTGAGCAAAAGGCCAGCAAAAGGCCAGGAACCGTAAAAAGGCCGCGTTGCTGGCGTTT
TTCCATAGGCTCCGCCCCCCTGACGAGCATCACAAAAATCGACGCTCAAGTCAGAGGTGGCGAAACCCGA
CAGGACTATAAAGATACCAGGCGTTTCCCCCTGGAAGCTCCCTCGTGCGCTCTCCTGTTCCGACCCTGCC
GCTTACCGGATACCTGTCCGCCTTTCTCCCTTCGGGAAGCGTGGCGCTTTCTCATAGCTCACGCTGTAGG
TATCTCAGTTCGGTGTAGGTCGTTCGCTCCAAGCTGGGCTGTGTGCACGAACCCCCCGTTCAGCCCGACC
GCTGCGCCTTATCCGGTAACTATCGTCTTGAGTCCAACCCGGTAAGACACGACTTATCGCCACTGGCAGC
AGCCACTGGTAACAGGATTAGCAGAGCGAGGTATGTAGGCGGTGCTACAGAGTTCTTGAAGTGGTGGCCT
AACTACGGCTACACTAGAAGAACAGTATTTGGTATCTGCGCTCTGCTGAAGCCAGTTACCTTCGGAAAAA
GAGTTGGTAGCTCTTGATCCGGCAAACAAACCACCGCTGGTAGCGGTGGTTTTTTTGTTTGCAAGCAGCA
GATTACGCGCAGAAAAAAAGGATCTCAAGAAGATCCTTTGATCTTTTCTACGGGGTCTGACGCTCAGTGG
AACGAAAACTCACGTTAAGGGATTTTGGTCATGAGATTATCAAAAAGGATCTTCACCTAGATCCTTTTAA
ATTAAAAATGAAGTTTTAAATCAATCTAAAGTATATATGAGTAAACTTGGTCTGACAGTTACCAATGCTT
AATCAGTGAGGCACCTATCTCAGCGATCTGTCTATTTCGTTCATCCATAGTTGCCTGACTCCCCGTCGTG
TAGATAACTACGATACGGGAGGGCTTACCATCTGGCCCCAGTGCTGCAATGATACCGCGAGACCCACGCT
CACCGGCTCCAGATTTATCAGCAATAAACCAGCCAGCCGGAAGGGCCGAGCGCAGAAGTGGTCCTGCAAC
TTTATCCGCCTCCATCCAGTCTATTAATTGTTGCCGGGAAGCTAGAGTAAGTAGTTCGCCAGTTAATAGT
TTGCGCAACGTTGTTGCCATTGCTACAGGCATCGTGGTGTCACGCTCGTCGTTTGGTATGGCTTCATTCA
GCTCCGGTTCCCAACGATCAAGGCGAGTTACATGATCCCCCATGTTGTGCAAAAAAGCGGTTAGCTCCTT
CGGTCCTCCGATCGTTGTCAGAAGTAAGTTGGCCGCAGTGTTATCACTCATGGTTATGGCAGCACTGCAT
AATTCTCTTACTGTCATGCCATCCGTAAGATGCTTTTCTGTGACTGGTGAGTACTCAACCAAGTCATTCT
GAGAATAGTGTATGCGGCGACCGAGTTGCTCTTGCCCGGCGTCAATACGGGATAATACCGCGCCACATAG
CAGAACTTTAAAAGTGCTCATCATTGGAAAACGTTCTTCGGGGCGAAAACTCTCAAGGATCTTACCGCTG
TTGAGATCCAGTTCGATGTAACCCACTCGTGCACCCAACTGATCTTCAGCATCTTTTACTTTCACCAGCG
TTTCTGGGTGAGCAAAAACAGGAAGGCAAAATGCCGCAAAAAAGGGAATAAGGGCGACACGGAAATGTTG
AATACTCATACTCTTCCTTTTTCAATATTATTGAAGCATTTATCAGGGTTATTGTCTCATGAGCGGATAC
ATATTTGAATGTATTTAGAAAAATAAACAAATAGGGGTTCCGCGCACATTTCCCCGAAAAGTGCCACCTG
ATGCGGTGTGAAATACCGCACAGATGCGTAAGGAGAAAATACCGCATCAGGAAATTGTAAGCGTTAATAT
TTTGTTAAAATTCGCGTTAAATTTTTGTTAAATCAGCTCATTTTTTAACCAATAGGCCGAAATCGGCAAA
ATCCCTTATAAATCAAAAGAATAGACCGAGATAGGGT
[37 nt withheld, positions 2348-2384]
AAAGAACGTGGACTCCAACGTCAAAGG
[49 nt withheld, positions 2412-2460]
T
[91 nt withheld, positions 2462-2552]
G
[124 nt withheld, positions 2554-2677]
CCATTCGCCATTCAGGCTGCGCAACTGTTGGGAAGGGCGATCGGTGCGGGCCTCTTCGCTATTACGCCAG
CTGGCGAAAGGGGGATGTGCTGCAAGGCGATTAAGTTGGGTAACGCCAGGGTTTTCCCAGTCACGACGTT
GTAAAACGACGGCCAGTGAATTGTAATACGACTCACTATAGGGCGAATTGGGCCCGACGTATTACCCTGT
TATCCCTACTTCCTTAATACTCAAGTACAATTTTAATGGAGTACTTTTTTACTTTTACTCAAGTAAGATT
CTAGCCAGATACTTTTACTTTTAATTGAGTAAAATTTTCCCTAAGTACTTGTACTTTCACTTGAGTAAAA
TTTTTGAGTACTTTTTACACCTCTGCTCACTCGTGGACAGCAAGCGAACCGGAATTGCCAGCTGGGGCGC
CCTCTGGTAAGGTTGGGAAGCCCTGCAAAGTAAACTGGATGGCTTTCTTGCCGCCAAGGATCTGATGGCG
CAGGGGATCAAGATCTGATCAAGAGACAGGATGAGGATCGTTTCGCATGATTGAACAAGATGGATTGCAC
GCAGGTTCTCCGGCCGCTTGGGTGGAGAGGCTATTCGGCTATGACTGGGCACAACAGACAATCGGCTGCT
CTGATGCCGCCGTGTTCCGGCTGTCAGCGCAGGGGCGCCCGGTTCTTTTTGTCAAGACCGACCTGTCCGG
TGCCCTGAATGAACTGCAGGACGAGGCAGCGCGGCTATCGTGGCTGGCCACGACGGGCGTTCCTTGCGCA
GCTGTGCTCGACGTTGTCACTGAAGCGGGAAGGGACTGGCTGCTATTGGGCGAAGTGCCGGGGCAGGATC
TCCTGTCATCTCACCTTGCTCCTGCCGAGAAAGTATCCATCATGGCTGATGCAATGCGGCGGCTGCATAC
GCTTGATCCGGCTACCTGCCCATTCGACCACCAAGCGAAACATCGCATCGAGCGAGCACGTACTCGGATG
GAAGCCGGTCTTGTCGATCAGGATGATCTGGACGAAGAGCATCAGGGGCTCGCGCCAGCCGAACTGTTCG
CCAGGCTCAAGGCGCGCATGCCCGACGGCGAGGATCTCGTCGTGACCCATGGCGATGCCTGCTTGCCGAA
TATCATGGTGGAAAATGGCCGCTTTTCTGGATTCATCGACTGTGGCCGGCTGGGTGTGGCGGACCGCTAT
CAGGACATAGCGTTGGCTACCCGTGATATTGCTGAAGAGCTTGNCGGCGAATGGGCTGACCGCTTCCTCG
TGCTTTACGGTATCGCCGCTCCCGATTCGCAGCGCATCGCCTTCTATCGCCTTCTTGACGAGTTCTTCTG
ACAGAGGTGTAAAGTACTTGAGTAATTTTACTTGATTACTGTACTTAAGTATTATTTTTGGGGATTTTTA
CTTTACTTGAGTACAATTAAAAATCAATACTTTTACTTTTACTTAATTACATTTTTTTAGAAAAAAAAGT
ACTTTTTACTCCTTACAATTTTATTTACAGTCAAAAAGTACTTATTTTTTGGAGATCACTTCATTCTATT
TTCCCTAGGGATAACAGGGTAATTATGGGAGAGCTCCCAACGCGTTGGATGCATAGCTTGAGTATTCTAT
AGTGTCACCTAAAT
