Features (pLannotate 1.2.2; 14 found; start..end, strand, type, name):
      6..24      -  promoter       SP6 promoter: promoter for bacteriophage SP6 RNA polymerase
     66..82      -  protein_bind   lac operator: The lac repressor binds to the lac operator to inhibit transcription in E. coli. This inhibition can be relieved by adding lactose or isopropyl-β-D-thiogalactopyranoside (IPTG). lac repressor encoded by lacI
     90..120     -  promoter       lac promoter: promoter for the E. coli lac operon
    135..156     -  protein_bind   CAP binding site: CAP binding activates transcription in the presence of cAMP. E. coli catabolite activator protein
    169..261     -  CDS            lacI (fragment): lac repressor; lacI; The lac repressor binds to the lac operator to inhibit transcription in E. coli. This inhibition can be relieved by adding lactose or isopropyl-β-D-thiogalactopyranoside (IPTG).
    444..1032    -  rep_origin     ori: high-copy-number ColE1/pMB1/pBR322/pUC origin of replication
   1203..2063    -  CDS            AmpR: β-lactamase; bla; confers resistance to ampicillin, carbenicillin, and related antibiotics
   2064..2168    -  promoter       AmpR promoter: bla
   2195..2245    +  misc_feature   bom (fragment): basis of mobility region from pBR322
   2273..2701    -  rep_origin     f1 ori (sequence partly withheld): f1 bacteriophage origin of replication; arrow indicates direction of (+) strand synthesis
   2705..2862    -  CDS            lacZα (fragment): LacZα fragment of β-galactosidase; lacZ fragment
   2865..2883    +  promoter       T7 promoter: promoter for bacteriophage T7 RNA polymerase
   3083..3202    +  CDS            tnpA (fragment): TN5P_ECOLX - Also known as tnp. Experimental evidence at protein level: Swiss-Prot protein existence level 1. Mediates transposition of transposon Tn5 by a 'cut and paste' mechanism. First, the monomeric transposase binds the 19 bp inverted DNA repeats flanking the transposon. Then, dimerization of the DNA- bound transposase creates a synaptic DNA complex. After nicking of the first DNA strand, excision of the transposon proceeds through a series of intermediates. The transposase then mediates the insertion of the transposon at a new site by strand transfer. The activity of the wild- type tran
   3234..4025    +  CDS            neo: KKA2_KLEPN - Also known as kan, nptII. Experimental evidence at protein level: Swiss-Prot protein existence level 1. Resistance to kanamycin, neomycin, paromomycin, ribostamycin, butirosin and gentamicin B. From Klebsiella pneumoniae.
>Addgene plasmid #176619 | pGEM-Isce-Tol2-Tn5-neo | addgene full sequence | sequence record 348336 | Addgene NGS Result
AGTATTCTATAGTGTCACCTAAATAGCTTGGCGTAATCATGGTCATAGCTGTTTCCTGTGTGAAATTGTT
ATCCGCTCACAATTCCACACAACATACGAGCCGGAAGCATAAAGTGTAAAGCCTGGGGTGCCTAATGAGT
GAGCTAACTCACATTAATTGCGTTGCGCTCACTGCCCGCTTTCCAGTCGGGAAACCTGTCGTGCCAGCTG
CATTAATGAATCGGCCAACGCGCGGGGAGAGGCGGTTTGCGTATTGGGCGCTCTTCCGCTTCCTCGCTCA
CTGACTCGCTGCGCTCGGTCGTTCGGCTGCGGCGAGCGGTATCAGCTCACTCAAAGGCGGTAATACGGTT
ATCCACAGAATCAGGGGATAACGCAGGAAAGAACATGTGAGCAAAAGGCCAGCAAAAGGCCAGGAACCGT
AAAAAGGCCGCGTTGCTGGCGTTTTTCCATAGGCTCCGCCCCCCTGACGAGCATCACAAAAATCGACGCT
CAAGTCAGAGGTGGCGAAACCCGACAGGACTATAAAGATACCAGGCGTTTCCCCCTGGAAGCTCCCTCGT
GCGCTCTCCTGTTCCGACCCTGCCGCTTACCGGATACCTGTCCGCCTTTCTCCCTTCGGGAAGCGTGGCG
CTTTCTCATAGCTCACGCTGTAGGTATCTCAGTTCGGTGTAGGTCGTTCGCTCCAAGCTGGGCTGTGTGC
ACGAACCCCCCGTTCAGCCCGACCGCTGCGCCTTATCCGGTAACTATCGTCTTGAGTCCAACCCGGTAAG
ACACGACTTATCGCCACTGGCAGCAGCCACTGGTAACAGGATTAGCAGAGCGAGGTATGTAGGCGGTGCT
ACAGAGTTCTTGAAGTGGTGGCCTAACTACGGCTACACTAGAAGAACAGTATTTGGTATCTGCGCTCTGC
TGAAGCCAGTTACCTTCGGAAAAAGAGTTGGTAGCTCTTGATCCGGCAAACAAACCACCGCTGGTAGCGG
TGGTTTTTTTGTTTGCAAGCAGCAGATTACGCGCAGAAAAAAAGGATCTCAAGAAGATCCTTTGATCTTT
TCTACGGGGTCTGACGCTCAGTGGAACGAAAACTCACGTTAAGGGATTTTGGTCATGAGATTATCAAAAA
GGATCTTCACCTAGATCCTTTTAAATTAAAAATGAAGTTTTAAATCAATCTAAAGTATATATGAGTAAAC
TTGGTCTGACAGTTACCAATGCTTAATCAGTGAGGCACCTATCTCAGCGATCTGTCTATTTCGTTCATCC
ATAGTTGCCTGACTCCCCGTCGTGTAGATAACTACGATACGGGAGGGCTTACCATCTGGCCCCAGTGCTG
CAATGATACCGCGAGACCCACGCTCACCGGCTCCAGATTTATCAGCAATAAACCAGCCAGCCGGAAGGGC
CGAGCGCAGAAGTGGTCCTGCAACTTTATCCGCCTCCATCCAGTCTATTAATTGTTGCCGGGAAGCTAGA
GTAAGTAGTTCGCCAGTTAATAGTTTGCGCAACGTTGTTGCCATTGCTACAGGCATCGTGGTGTCACGCT
CGTCGTTTGGTATGGCTTCATTCAGCTCCGGTTCCCAACGATCAAGGCGAGTTACATGATCCCCCATGTT
GTGCAAAAAAGCGGTTAGCTCCTTCGGTCCTCCGATCGTTGTCAGAAGTAAGTTGGCCGCAGTGTTATCA
CTCATGGTTATGGCAGCACTGCATAATTCTCTTACTGTCATGCCATCCGTAAGATGCTTTTCTGTGACTG
GTGAGTACTCAACCAAGTCATTCTGAGAATAGTGTATGCGGCGACCGAGTTGCTCTTGCCCGGCGTCAAT
ACGGGATAATACCGCGCCACATAGCAGAACTTTAAAAGTGCTCATCATTGGAAAACGTTCTTCGGGGCGA
AAACTCTCAAGGATCTTACCGCTGTTGAGATCCAGTTCGATGTAACCCACTCGTGCACCCAACTGATCTT
CAGCATCTTTTACTTTCACCAGCGTTTCTGGGTGAGCAAAAACAGGAAGGCAAAATGCCGCAAAAAAGGG
AATAAGGGCGACACGGAAATGTTGAATACTCATACTCTTCCTTTTTCAATATTATTGAAGCATTTATCAG
GGTTATTGTCTCATGAGCGGATACATATTTGAATGTATTTAGAAAAATAAACAAATAGGGGTTCCGCGCA
CATTTCCCCGAAAAGTGCCACCTGATGCGGTGTGAAATACCGCACAGATGCGTAAGGAGAAAATACCGCA
TCAGGAAATTGTAAGCGTTAATATTTTGTTAAAATTCGCGTTAAATTTTTGTTAAATCAGCTCATTTTTT
AACCAATAGGCCGAAATCGGCAAAATCCCTTATAAATCAAAAGAATAGACCGAGATAGGGT
[37 nt withheld, positions 2372-2408]
AAAGAACGTGGACTCCAACGTCAAAGG
[49 nt withheld, positions 2436-2484]
T
[91 nt withheld, positions 2486-2576]
G
[124 nt withheld, positions 2578-2701]
CCATTCGCCATTCAGGCTGCGCAACTGTTGGGAAGGGCGATCGGTGCGGGCCTCTTCGCTATTACGCCAG
CTGGCGAAAGGGGGATGTGCTGCAAGGCGATTAAGTTGGGTAACGCCAGGGTTTTCCCAGTCACGACGTT
GTAAAACGACGGCCAGTGAATTGTAATACGACTCACTATAGGGCGAATTGGGCCCGACGTATTACCCTGT
TATCCCTACTTCCTTAATACTCAAGTACAATTTTAATGGAGTACTTTTTTACTTTTACTCAAGTAAGATT
CTAGCCAGATACTTTTACTTTTAATTGAGTAAAATTTTCCCTAAGTACTTGTACTTTCACTTGAGTAAAA
TTTTTGAGTACTTTTTACACCTCTGCTCGTGGACAGCAAGCGAACCGGAATTGCCAGCTGGGGCGCCCTC
TGGTAAGGTTGGGAAGCCCTGCAAAGTAAACTGGATGGCTTTCTTGCCGCCAAGGATCTGATGGCGCAGG
GGATCAAGATCTGATCAAGAGACAGGATGAGGATCGTTTCGCATGATTGAACAAGATGGATTGCACGCAG
GTTCTCCGGCCGCTTGGGTGGAGAGGCTATTCGGCTATGACTGGGCACAACAGACAATCGGCTGCTCTGA
TGCCGCCGTGTTCCGGCTGTCAGCGCAGGGGCGCCCGGTTCTTTTTGTCAAGACCGACCTGTCCGGTGCC
CTGAATGAACTGCAGGACGAGGCAGCGCGGCTATCGTGGCTGGCCACGACGGGCGTTCCTTGCGCAGCTG
TGCTCGACGTTGTCACTGAAGCGGGAAGGGACTGGCTGCTATTGGGCGAAGTGCCGGGGCAGGATCTCCT
GTCATCTCACCTTGCTCCTGCCGAGAAAGTATCCATCATGGCTGATGCAATGCGGCGGCTGCATACGCTT
GATCCGGCTACCTGCCCATTCGACCACCAAGCGAAACATCGCATCGAGCGAGCACGTACTCGGATGGAAG
CCGGTCTTGTCGATCAGGATGATCTGGACGAAGAGCATCAGGGGCTCGCGCCAGCCGAACTGTTCGCCAG
GCTCAAGGCGCGCATGCCCGACGGCGAGGATCTCGTCGTGACCCATGGCGATGCCTGCTTGCCGAATATC
ATGGTGGAAAATGGCCGCTTTTCTGGATTCATCGACTGTGGCCGGCTGGGTGTGGCGGACCGCTATCAGG
ACATAGCGTTGGCTACCCGTGATATTGCTGAAGAGCTTGGCGGCGAATGGGCTGACCGCTTCCTCGTGCT
TTACGGTATCGCCGCTCCCGATTCGCAGCGCATCGCCTTCTATCGCCTTCTTGACGAGTTCTTCTGACAG
AGGTGTAAAGTACTTGAGTAATTTTACTTGATTACTGTACTTAAGTATTATTTTTGGGGATTTTTACTTT
ACTTGAGTACAATTAAAAATCAATACTTTTACTTTTACTTAATTACATTTTTTTAGAAAAAAAAGTACTT
TTTACTCCTTACAATTTTATTTACAGTCAAAAAGTACTTATTTTTTGGAGATCACTTCATTCTATTTTCC
CTAGGGATAACAGGGTAATTATGGGAGAGCTCCCAACGCGTTGGATGCATAGCTTG
